Addgene plasmid #66532: pETM6-H9-mCherry
Purpose: Expresses mCherry under the control of Mutant T7 Promoter H9
Depositing lab: Mattheos Koffas. Depositing organization: Rensselaer Polytechnic Institute. Publication: ePathOptimize: A Combinatorial Approach for Transcriptional Balancing of Metabolic Pathways. Jones JA, Vernacchio VR, Lachance DM, Lebovich M, Fu L, Shirke AN, Schultz VL, Cress B, Linhardt RJ, Koffas MA. Sci Rep. 2015 Jun 11;5:11301. doi: 10.1038/srep11301. PubMed 26062452.
Backbone
  Vector backbone: pETM6
  Backbone size w/o insert (bp): 5155
  Total vector size (bp): 5866
  Vector type: Bacterial Expression, Synthetic Biology
Growth in bacteria
  Bacterial resistance: Ampicillin, 100 μg/mL
  Growth temperature: 37°C
  Growth strain: DH5alpha
  Copy number: High Copy
Gene/Insert
  Gene/Insert name: mCherry
  Species: Synthetic
  Insert size (bp): 711
  Mutation: Codon Optimized for E. coli
  Promoter: Mutant T7 Promoter - H9
  Cloning method: Restriction Enzyme; 5′ cloning site NdeI (not destroyed); 3′ cloning site XhoI (not destroyed)
  Sequencing primers: 5′ cgagatcgatctcgatcccg; 3′ GCT AGT TAT TGC TCA GCG G
Terms and licenses: Academic/Nonprofit Terms; Industry Terms: Not Available to Industry
How to cite: pETM6-H9-mCherry was a gift from Mattheos Koffas (Addgene plasmid # 66532 ; http://n2t.net/addgene:66532 ; RRID:Addgene_66532)
