[The description below was written by a language model from this plasmid's Addgene catalogue record and pLannotate feature annotations shown in this document.]
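Description:
pETM6-H9-mCherry is a 5,866 bp bacterial expression plasmid built on the pETM6 backbone, a pET-style vector used in synthetic biology for assembling and tuning metabolic pathways in E. coli. It replicates from a ColE1/pMB1-family origin and is selected with ampicillin through the β-lactamase (AmpR) gene and its native promoter. The catalogue lists it as high copy, although the feature table also shows the pBR322-derived bom region and the rop gene, which normally moderates copy number. An f1 phage origin is present as well. Short tetracycline-resistance fragments and a predicted E. coli open reading frame are backbone remnants with no functional role. The tiny "CMV intron" fragment spanning the sequence origin is most likely an annotation artefact, since it sits where the T7 promoter variant would be expected.

The payload is a 711 bp synthetic mCherry gene, codon optimized for E. coli and cloned between NdeI and XhoI sites that both remain intact. Transcription is driven by the H9 mutant of the T7 promoter, which the annotation software did not recognise as a promoter. It is followed by a lac operator, the T7 gene 10 ribosome binding site, the mCherry coding sequence and a T7 terminator. A partial S-tag sequence lies downstream of the reporter; the record does not say whether it is translated. The plasmid carries lacI under its own promoter, so expression is repressed at the operator and is inducible with IPTG in hosts that supply T7 RNA polymerase. The red fluorescent readout reports the strength of the H9 promoter variant. This fits the associated work on combinatorial transcriptional balancing of pathways using a set of mutant T7 promoters, though the record does not give the strength of H9 relative to the wild-type promoter.
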