Features (pLannotate 1.2.2; 18 found; start..end, strand, type, name):
     24..40      +  protein_bind   lac operator: The lac repressor binds to the lac operator to inhibit transcription in E. coli. This inhibition can be relieved by adding lactose or isopropyl-β-D-thiogalactopyranoside (IPTG). lac repressor encoded by lacI
     59..81      +  RBS            RBS: efficient ribosome binding site from bacteriophage T7 gene 10 (Olins and Rangwala, 1989)
     89..796     +  CDS            mCherry: mCherry is a basic (constitutively fluorescent) red fluorescent protein published in 2004, derived from Discosoma sp.. It is reported to be a very rapidly-maturing monomer with low acid sensitivity.
    818..859     +  CDS            S-Tag (fragment): affinity and epitope tag derived from pancreatic ribonuclease A
    915..962     +  terminator     T7 terminator: transcription terminator for bacteriophage T7 RNA polymerase
   1006..1461    +  rep_origin     f1 ori (sequence partly withheld): f1 bacteriophage origin of replication; arrow indicates direction of (+) strand synthesis
   1576..2436    -  CDS            AmpR: β-lactamase; bla; confers resistance to ampicillin, carbenicillin, and related antibiotics
   2437..2529    -  promoter       AmpR promoter: bla
   2610..3198    +  rep_origin     ori: high-copy-number ColE1/pMB1/pBR322/pUC origin of replication
   3384..3526    -  misc_feature   bom: basis of mobility region from pBR322
   3628..3819    -  CDS            rop: Rop protein, which maintains plasmids at low copy number; rop
   3836..4216    +  CDS            YPB1_ECOLX: Protein predicted: Swiss-Prot protein existence level 4. From Escherichia coli.
   4278..4342    -  CDS            TcR (fragment): tetracycline efflux protein; tet; confers resistance to tetracycline
   4357..4378    -  protein_bind   CAP binding site: CAP binding activates transcription in the presence of cAMP. E. coli catabolite activator protein
   4391..5473    -  CDS            lacI: lac repressor; lacI; The lac repressor binds to the lac operator to inhibit transcription in E. coli. This inhibition can be relieved by adding lactose or isopropyl-β-D-thiogalactopyranoside (IPTG).
   5474..5551    -  promoter       lacI promoter: lacI
   5559..5832    -  CDS            TcR (fragment): tetracycline efflux protein; tet; confers resistance to tetracycline
   5864..15      +  intron         CMV intron (fragment) (across the origin): modified intron A from human cytomegalovirus (CMV)
>Addgene plasmid #66532 | pETM6-H9-mCherry | depositor full sequence | sequence record 114547 | pETM6-H9-mCherry sequence 5866 bps
TAATACGACTCACTAATACTGAATTGTGAGCGGATAACAATTCCCCTCTAGAAATAATTTTGTTTAACTT
TAAGAAGGAGATATACATATGGTTTCAAAAGGCGAAGAAGACAACATGGCGATTATCAAGGAATTTATGC
GTTTCAAGGTCCACATGGAAGGCAGCGTCAATGGTCACGAATTTGAAATTGAAGGCGAAGGTGAAGGCCG
TCCGTATGAAGGCACCCAGACGGCAAAACTGAAGGTCACCAAAGGCGGTCCGCTGCCGTTTGCTTGGGAT
ATTCTGTCACCGCAATTCATGTATGGTTCGAAAGCGTACGTTAAGCATCCGGCCGATATCCCGGACTATC
TGAAACTGTCCTTTCCGGAAGGCTTCAAATGGGAACGTGTTATGAACTTCGAAGATGGCGGTGTGGTTAC
CGTCACGCAGGATAGCTCTCTGCAAGACGGTGAATTTATTTATAAAGTGAAGCTGCGCGGCACCAATTTC
CCGAGCGATGGTCCGGTTATGCAGAAAAAGACGATGGGCTGGGAAGCGAGTTCCGAACGTATGTACCCGG
AAGACGGTGCCCTGAAAGGCGAAATCAAGCAGCGCCTGAAACTGAAGGATGGCGGTCACTATGACGCAGA
AGTGAAAACCACGTACAAGGCTAAAAAGCCGGTCCAACTGCCGGGTGCATACAACGTGAACATCAAGCTG
GATATCACCAGCCATAACGAAGACTATACGATCGTTGAACAGTACGAACGTGCAGAAGGCCGCCACTCTA
CCGGCGGTATGGATGAACTGTACAAATAAGGTACCCTCGAGTCTGGTAAAGAAACCGCTGCTGCGAAATT
TGAACGCCAGCACATGGACTCGTCTACTAGTCGCAGCTTAATTAACCTAAACTGCTGCCACCGCTGAGCA
ATAACTAGCATAACCCCTTGGGGCCTCTAAACGGGTCTTGAGGGGTTTTTTGCTAGCGAAAGGAGGAGTC
GACTATATCCGGATTGGCGAATGGG
[124 nt withheld, positions 1006-1129]
C
[91 nt withheld, positions 1131-1221]
A
[49 nt withheld, positions 1223-1271]
CCTTTGACGTTGGAGTCCACGTTCTTT
[37 nt withheld, positions 1299-1335]
ACCCTATCTCGGTCTATTCTTTTGATTTATAAGGGATTTTGCCGATTTCGGCCTATTGGTTAAAAAATGA
GCTGATTTAACAAAAATTTAACGCGAATTTTAACAAAATATTAACGTTTACAATTTCTGGCGGCACGATG
GCATGAGATTATCAAAAAGGATCTTCACCTAGATCCTTTTAAATTAAAAATGAAGTTTTAAATCAATCTA
AAGTATATATGAGTAAACTTGGTCTGACAGTTACCAATGCTTAATCAGTGAGGCACCTATCTCAGCGATC
TGTCTATTTCGTTCATCCATAGTTGCCTGACTCCCCGTCGTGTAGATAACTACGATACGGGAGGGCTTAC
CATCTGGCCCCAGTGCTGCAATGATACCGCGAGACCCACGCTCACCGGCTCCAGATTTATCAGCAATAAA
CCAGCCAGCCGGAAGGGCCGAGCGCAGAAGTGGTCCTGCAACTTTATCCGCCTCCATCCAGTCTATTAAT
TGTTGCCGGGAAGCTAGAGTAAGTAGTTCGCCAGTTAATAGTTTGCGCAACGTTGTTGCCATTGCTACAG
GCATCGTGGTGTCACGCTCGTCGTTTGGTATGGCTTCATTCAGCTCCGGTTCCCAACGATCAAGGCGAGT
TACATGATCCCCCATGTTGTGCAAAAAAGCGGTTAGCTCCTTCGGTCCTCCGATCGTTGTCAGAAGTAAG
TTGGCCGCAGTGTTATCACTCATGGTTATGGCAGCACTGCATAATTCTCTTACTGTCATGCCATCCGTAA
GATGCTTTTCTGTGACTGGTGAGTACTCAACCAAGTCATTCTGAGAATAGTGTATGCGGCGACCGAGTTG
CTCTTGCCCGGCGTCAATACGGGATAATACCGCGCCACATAGCAGAACTTTAAAAGTGCTCATCATTGGA
AAACGTTCTTCGGGGCGAAAACTCTCAAGGATCTTACCGCTGTTGAGATCCAGTTCGATGTAACCCACTC
GTGCACCCAACTGATCTTCAGCATCTTTTACTTTCACCAGCGTTTCTGGGTGAGCAAAAACAGGAAGGCA
AAATGCCGCAAAAAAGGGAATAAGGGCGACACGGAAATGTTGAATACTCATACTCTTCCTTTTTCAATCA
TGATTGAAGCATTTATCAGGGTTATTGTCTCATGAGCGGATACATATTTGAATGTATTTAGAAAAATAAA
CAAATAGGTCATGACCAAAATCCCTTAACGTGAGTTTTCGTTCCACTGAGCGTCAGACCCCGTAGAAAAG
ATCAAAGGATCTTCTTGAGATCCTTTTTTTCTGCGCGTAATCTGCTGCTTGCAAACAAAAAAACCACCGC
TACCAGCGGTGGTTTGTTTGCCGGATCAAGAGCTACCAACTCTTTTTCCGAAGGTAACTGGCTTCAGCAG
AGCGCAGATACCAAATACTGTCCTTCTAGTGTAGCCGTAGTTAGGCCACCACTTCAAGAACTCTGTAGCA
CCGCCTACATACCTCGCTCTGCTAATCCTGTTACCAGTGGCTGCTGCCAGTGGCGATAAGTCGTGTCTTA
CCGGGTTGGACTCAAGACGATAGTTACCGGATAAGGCGCAGCGGTCGGGCTGAACGGGGGGTTCGTGCAC
ACAGCCCAGCTTGGAGCGAACGACCTACACCGAACTGAGATACCTACAGCGTGAGCTATGAGAAAGCGCC
ACGCTTCCCGAAGGGAGAAAGGCGGACAGGTATCCGGTAAGCGGCAGGGTCGGAACAGGAGAGCGCACGA
GGGAGCTTCCAGGGGGAAACGCCTGGTATCTTTATAGTCCTGTCGGGTTTCGCCACCTCTGACTTGAGCG
TCGATTTTTGTGATGCTCGTCAGGGGGGCGGAGCCTATGGAAAAACGCCAGCAACGCGGCCTTTTTACGG
TTCCTGGCCTTTTGCTGGCCTTTTGCTCACATGTTCTTTCCTGCGTTATCCCCTGATTCTGTGGATAACC
GTATTACCGCCTTTGAGTGAGCTGATACCGCTCGCCGCAGCCGAACGACCGAGCGCAGCGAGTCAGTGAG
CGAGGAAGCGGAAGAGCGCCTGATGCGGTATTTTCTCCTTACGCATCTGTGCGGTATTTCACACCGCATA
TATGGTGCACTCTCAGTACAATCTGCTCTGATGCCGCATAGTTAAGCCAGTATACACTCCGCTATCGCTA
CGTGACTGGGTCATGGCTGCGCCCCGACACCCGCCAACACCCGCTGACGCGCCCTGACGGGCTTGTCTGC
TCCCGGCATCCGCTTACAGACAAGCTGTGACCGTCTCCGGGAGCTGCATGTGTCAGAGGTTTTCACCGTC
ATCACCGAAACGCGCGAGGCAGCTGCGGTAAAGCTCATCAGCGTGGTCGTGAAGCGATTCACAGATGTCT
GCCTGTTCATCCGCGTCCAGCTCGTTGAGTTTCTCCAGAAGCGTTAATGTCTGGCTTCTGATAAAGCGGG
CCATGTTAAGGGCGGTTTTTTCCTGTTTGGTCACTGATGCCTCCGTGTAAGGGGGATTTCTGTTCATGGG
GGTAATGATACCGATGAAACGAGAGAGGATGCTCACGATACGGGTTACTGATGATGAACATGCCCGGTTA
CTGGAACGTTGTGAGGGTAAACAACTGGCGGTATGGATGCGGCGGGACCAGAGAAAAATCACTCAGGGTC
AATGCCAGCGCTTCGTTAATACAGATGTAGGTGTTCCACAGGGTAGCCAGCAGCATCCTGCGATGCAGAT
CCGGAACATAATGGTGCAGGGCGCTGACTTCCGCGTTTCCAGACTTTACGAAACACGGAAACCGAAGACC
ATTCATGTTGTTGCTCAGGTCGCAGACGTTTTGCAGCAGCAGTCGCTTCACGTTCGCTCGCGTATCGGTG
ATTCATTCTGCTAACCAGTAAGGCAACCCCGCCAGCCTAGCCGGGTCCTCAACGACAGGAGCACGATCAT
GCTAGTCATGCCCCGCGCCCACCGGAAGGAGCTGACTGGGTTGAAGGCTCTCAAGGGCATCGGTCGAGAT
CCCGGTGCCTAATGAGTGAGCTAACTTACATTAATTGCGTTGCGCTCACTGCCCGCTTTCCAGTCGGGAA
ACCTGTCGTGCCAGCTGCATTAATGAATCGGCCAACGCGCGGGGAGAGGCGGTTTGCGTATTGGGCGCCA
GGGTGGTTTTTCTTTTCACCAGTGAGACGGGCAACAGCTGATTGCCCTTCACCGCCTGGCCCTGAGAGAG
TTGCAGCAAGCGGTCCACGCTGGTTTGCCCCAGCAGGCGAAAATCCTGTTTGATGGTGGTTAACGGCGGG
ATATAACATGAGCTGTCTTCGGTATCGTCGTATCCCACTACCGAGATGTCCGCACCAACGCGCAGCCCGG
ACTCGGTAATGGCGCGCATTGCGCCCAGCGCCATCTGATCGTTGGCAACCAGCATCGCAGTGGGAACGAT
GCCCTCATTCAGCATTTGCATGGTTTGTTGAAAACCGGACATGGCACTCCAGTCGCCTTCCCGTTCCGCT
ATCGGCTGAATTTGATTGCGAGTGAGATATTTATGCCAGCCAGCCAGACGCAGACGCGCCGAGACAGAAC
TTAATGGGCCCGCTAACAGCGCGATTTGCTGGTGACCCAATGCGACCAGATGCTCCACGCCCAGTCGCGT
ACCGTCTTCATGGGAGAAAATAATACTGTTGATGGGTGTCTGGTCAGAGACATCAAGAAATAACGCCGGA
ACATTAGTGCAGGCAGCTTCCACAGCAATGGCATCCTGGTCATCCAGCGGATAGTTAATGATCAGCCCAC
TGACGCGTTGCGCGAGAAGATTGTGCACCGCCGCTTTACAGGCTTCGACGCCGCTTCGTTCTACCATCGA
CACCACCACGCTGGCACCCAGTTGATCGGCGCGAGATTTAATCGCCGCGACAATTTGCGACGGCGCGTGC
AGGGCCAGACTGGAGGTGGCAACGCCAATCAGCAACGACTGTTTGCCCGCCAGTTGTTGTGCCACGCGGT
TGGGAATGTAATTCAGCTCCGCCATCGCCGCTTCCACTTTTTCCCGCGTTTTCGCAGAAACGTGGCTGGC
CTGGTTCACCACGCGGGAAACGGTCTGATAAGAGACACCGGCATACTCTGCGACATCGTATAACGTTACT
GGTTTCACATTCACCACCCTGAATTGACTCTCTTCCGGGCGCTATCATGCCATACCGCGAAAGGTTTTGC
GCCATTCGATGGTGTCCGGGATCTCGACGCTCTCCCTTATGCGACTCCTGCATTAGGAAGCAGCCCAGTA
GTAGGTTGAGGCCGTTGAGCACCGCCGCCGCAAGGAATGGTGCATGCAAGGAGATGGCGCCCAACAGTCC
CCCGGCCACGGGGCCTGCCACCATACCCACGCCGAAACAAGCGCTCATGAGCCCGAAGTGGCGAGCCCGA
TCTTCCCCATCGGTGATGTCGGCGATATAGGCGCCAGCAACCGCACCTGTGGCGCCGGTGATGCCGGCCA
CGATGCGTCCGGCGTAGCCTAGGATCGAGATCGATCTCGATCCCGCGAAAT
