>Addgene plasmid #66532 | pETM6-H9-mCherry | addgene partial sequence | sequence record 117230 | pBRrevBam 5'-GGTGATGTCGGCGATATAGG-3'
ATGCGTCCGGCGTAGCCTAGGATCGAGATCGATCTCGATCCCGCGAAATTAATACGACTCACTAATACTG
AATTGTGAGCGGATAACAATTCCCCTCTAGAAATAATTTTGTTTAACTTTAAGAAGGAGATATACATATG
GTTTCAAAAGGCGAAGAAGACAACATGGCGATTATCAAGGAATTTATGCGTTTCAAGGTCCACATGGAAG
GCAGCGTCAATGGTCACGAATTTGAAATTGAAGGCGAAGGTGAAGGCCGTCCGTATGAAGGCACCCAGAC
GGCAAAACTGAAGGTCACCAAAGGCGGTCCGCTGCCGTTTGCTTGGGATATTCTGTCACCGCAATTCATG
TATGGTTCGAAAGCGTACGTTAAGCATCCGGCCGATATCCCGGACTATCTGAAACTGTCCTTTCCGGAAG
GCTTCAAATGGGAACGTGTTATGAACTTCGAAGATGGCGGTGTGGTTACCGTCACGCAGGATAGCTCTCT
GCAAGACGGTGAATTTATTTATAAAGTGAAGCTGCGCGGCACCAATTTCCCGAGCGATGGTCCGGTTATG
CAGAAAAAGACGATGGGCTGGGAAGCGAGTTCCGAACGTATGTACCCGGAAGACGGTGCCCTGAAAGGCG
AAATCAAGCAGCGCCTGAAACTGAAGGATGGCGGTCACTATGACGCAGAAGTGAAAACCACGTACAAGGC
TAAAAAGCCGGTCCAACTGCCGGGTGCATACAACGTGAACATCAAGCTGGATATCACCAGCCATAACGAA
GACTATACGATCGTTGAACAGTACGAACGTGCAGAAGGCCGCCACTCTACCGGCGGTATGGATGAACTGT
ACAAATAAGGTACCC
