>Addgene plasmid #66532 | pETM6-H9-mCherry | addgene partial sequence | sequence record 117234 | T7term 5'-GCTAGTTATTGCTCAGCGG-3'
CGAGGGTACCTTATTTGTACAGTTCATCCATACCGCCGGTAGAGTGGCGGCCTTCTGCACGTTCGTACTG
TTCAACGATCGTATAGTCTTCGTTATGGCTGGTGATATCCAGCTTGATGTTCACGTTGTATGCACCCGGC
AGTTGGACCGGCTTTTTAGCCTTGTACGTGGTTTTCACTTCTGCGTCATAGTGACCGCCATCCTTCAGTT
TCAGGCGCTGCTTGATTTCGCCTTTCAGGGCACCGTCTTCCGGGTACATACGTTCGGAACTCGCTTCCCA
GCCCATCGTCTTTTTCTGCATAACCGGACCATCGCTCGGGAAATTGGTGCCGCGCAGCTTCACTTTATAA
ATAAATTCACCGTCTTGCAGAGAGCTATCCTGCGTGACGGTAACCACACCGCCATCTTCGAAGTTCATAA
CACGTTCCCATTTGAAGCCTTCCGGAAAGGACAGTTTCAGATAGTCCGGGATATCGGCCGGATGCTTAAC
GTACGCTTTCGAACCATACATGAATTGCGGTGACAGAATATCCCAAGCAAACGGCAGCGGACCGCCTTTG
GTGACCTTCAGTTTTGCCGTCTGGGTGCCTTCATACGGACGGCCTTCACCTTCGCCTTCAATTTCAAATT
CGTGACCATTGACGCTGCCTTCCATGTGGACCTTGAAACGC
